Addgene plasmid #190965: pET-PLS-KP5_rpoA-U
Purpose: Test the U-to-C editing activity of KP5 on AtrpoA editing site, in E. coli
Depositing lab: Bernard Gutmann. Depositing organization: EditForce, Inc. Publication: U-to-C RNA editing by synthetic PPR-DYW proteins in bacteria and human culture cells. Ichinose M, Kawabata M, Akaiwa Y, Shimajiri Y, Nakamura I, Tamai T, Nakamura T, Yagi Y, Gutmann B. Commun Biol. 2022 Sep 15;5(1):968. doi: 10.1038/s42003-022-03927-3. PubMed 36109586.
Backbone
  Vector backbone: pET21b
  Vector type: Bacterial Expression
Growth in bacteria
  Bacterial resistance: Ampicillin, 100 μg/mL
  Growth temperature: 37°C
  Growth strain: DH5alpha
  Copy number: Low Copy
Gene/Insert
  Gene/Insert name: PLS-KP5
  Species: Synthetic
  Promoter: T7
  Tag / fusion protein: His (N terminal on insert)
  Cloning method: Restriction Enzyme; 5′ cloning site Unknown (unknown if destroyed); 3′ cloning site Unknown (unknown if destroyed)
Terms and licenses: Academic/Nonprofit Terms; Industry Terms: Not Available to Industry
How to cite: pET-PLS-KP5_rpoA-U was a gift from Bernard Gutmann (Addgene plasmid # 190965 ; http://n2t.net/addgene:190965 ; RRID:Addgene_190965)
