[The description below was written by a language model from this plasmid's Addgene catalogue record and pLannotate feature annotations shown in this document.]
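Description:
pET-PLS-KP5_rpoA-U is a 7,687 nt bacterial expression plasmid built on the pET21b backbone, made to test whether the synthetic PPR-DYW protein KP5 can perform U-to-C RNA editing on the Arabidopsis rpoA editing site in E. coli. It replicates from a ColE1/pBR322-type origin accompanied by the bom region and the rop gene, consistent with the low copy number listed in the catalogue. It is selected with ampicillin through the β-lactamase gene. An f1 origin is also present, along with short remnants of the tetracycline resistance gene inherited from pBR322.

Expression is driven by a T7 promoter followed by a lac operator, and a lacI gene on the plasmid supplies the repressor. Transcription therefore depends on T7 RNA polymerase and is inducible with IPTG. Downstream of the T7 gene 10 ribosome binding site, the annotated reading frame begins with the T7 tag leader. This is followed by a thioredoxin (TrxA) fragment, commonly used as a solubility partner, and a short match to a composite His/TEV tag that probably corresponds to the N-terminal His tag in the catalogue.

The stretch after that is largely unannotated and presumably encodes the designed PLS-type PPR array. It ends in a region with similarity to the Arabidopsis DYW1 protein, which fits a C-terminal DYW editing domain. A further His-tag match and the T7 terminator close the cassette. The name and stated purpose suggest that an rpoA target sequence carrying a U at the editing position is included in the plasmid, but the feature table does not annotate this element, so its position cannot be stated.
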