Features (pLannotate 1.2.2; 22 found; start..end, strand, type, name):
     12..440     +  rep_origin     f1 ori (sequence partly withheld): f1 bacteriophage origin of replication; arrow indicates direction of (+) strand synthesis
    493..597     +  promoter       AmpR promoter: bla
    598..1458    +  CDS            AmpR: β-lactamase; bla; confers resistance to ampicillin, carbenicillin, and related antibiotics
   1629..2217    +  rep_origin     ori: high-copy-number ColE1/pMB1/pBR322/pUC origin of replication
   2403..2542    -  misc_feature   bom: basis of mobility region from pBR322
   2644..2835    -  CDS            rop: Rop protein, which maintains plasmids at low copy number; rop
   2852..3232    +  CDS            YPB1_ECOLX: Protein predicted: Swiss-Prot protein existence level 4. From Escherichia coli.
   3304..3595    -  CDS            TcR (fragment): tetracycline efflux protein; tet; confers resistance to tetracycline
   3610..3631    -  protein_bind   CAP binding site: CAP binding activates transcription in the presence of cAMP. E. coli catabolite activator protein
   3644..4726    -  CDS            lacI: lac repressor; lacI; The lac repressor binds to the lac operator to inhibit transcription in E. coli. This inhibition can be relieved by adding lactose or isopropyl-β-D-thiogalactopyranoside (IPTG).
   4727..4804    -  promoter       lacI promoter: lacI
   4812..5091    -  CDS            TcR (fragment): tetracycline efflux protein; tet; confers resistance to tetracycline
   5113..5131    +  promoter       T7 promoter: promoter for bacteriophage T7 RNA polymerase
   5132..5156    +  protein_bind   lac operator: The lac repressor binds to the lac operator to inhibit transcription in E. coli. This inhibition can be relieved by adding lactose or isopropyl-β-D-thiogalactopyranoside (IPTG). lac repressor encoded by lacI
   5171..5193    +  RBS            RBS: efficient ribosome binding site from bacteriophage T7 gene 10 (Olins and Rangwala, 1989)
   5201..5233    +  CDS            T7 tag (gene 10 leader): leader peptide from bacteriophage T7 gene 10 promotes efficient translation in E. coli
   5248..5572    +  CDS            TrxA (fragment): E. coli thioredoxin; trxA
   5621..5640    +  CDS            capTEV™ (fragment): composite tag for in vivo biotinylation, TEV protease cleavage, and 6xHis tagging
   7166..7477    +  CDS            DYW1 (fragment): PPR74_ARATH - Also known as PCMP-H50. Experimental evidence at protein level: Swiss-Prot protein existence level 1. Plays a major role in single RNA editing events in chloroplasts. Acts as a site-recognition transacting factor involved in the edition of the site 1 of ndhD (ndhD-1 site corresponding to cytidine-2), which is a plastid-encoded subunit of the NADH- plastoquinone oxidoreductase. The interaction with CRR4 is required for its function in editing the ndhD-1 site. From Arabidopsis thaliana (Mouse-ear cress).
   7531..7548    +  CDS            9xHis (fragment): 9xHis affinity tag
   7558..7607    +  CDS            SET1 (fragment): solubility-enhancement tag derived from T7 phage gene 10B
   7615..7662    +  terminator     T7 terminator: transcription terminator for bacteriophage T7 RNA polymerase
>Addgene plasmid #190965 | pET-PLS-KP5_rpoA-U | addgene full sequence | sequence record 375921 | Addgene NGS Result
TGGCGAATGGG
[124 nt withheld, positions 12-135]
C
[91 nt withheld, positions 137-227]
A
[49 nt withheld, positions 229-277]
CCTTTGACGTTGGAGTCCACGTTCTTT
[37 nt withheld, positions 305-341]
ACCCTATCTCGGTCTATTCTTTTGATTTATAAGGGATTTTGCCGATTTCGGCCTATTGGTTAAAAAATGA
GCTGATTTAACAAAAATTTAACGCGAATTTTAACAAAATATTAACGCTTACAATTTAGGTGGCACTTTTC
GGGGAAATGTGCGCGGAACCCCTATTTGTTTATTTTTCTAAATACATTCAAATATGTATCCGCTCATGAG
ACAATAACCCTGATAAATGCTTCAATAATATTGAAAAAGGAAGAGTATGAGTATTCAACATTTCCGTGTC
GCCCTTATTCCCTTTTTTGCGGCATTTTGCCTTCCTGTTTTTGCTCACCCAGAAACGCTGGTGAAAGTAA
AAGATGCTGAAGATCAGTTGGGTGCACGAGTGGGTTACATCGAACTGGATCTCAACAGCGGTAAGATCCT
TGAGAGTTTTCGCCCCGAAGAACGTTTTCCAATGATGAGCACTTTTAAAGTTCTGCTATGTGGCGCGGTA
TTATCCCGTATTGACGCCGGGCAAGAGCAACTCGGTCGCCGCATACACTATTCTCAGAATGACTTGGTTG
AGTACTCACCAGTCACAGAAAAGCATCTTACGGATGGCATGACAGTAAGAGAATTATGCAGTGCTGCCAT
AACCATGAGTGATAACACTGCGGCCAACTTACTTCTGACAACGATCGGAGGACCGAAGGAGCTAACCGCT
TTTTTGCACAACATGGGGGATCATGTAACTCGCCTTGATCGTTGGGAACCGGAGCTGAATGAAGCCATAC
CAAACGACGAGCGTGACACCACGATGCCTGCAGCAATGGCAACAACGTTGCGCAAACTATTAACTGGCGA
ACTACTTACTCTAGCTTCCCGGCAACAATTAATAGACTGGATGGAGGCGGATAAAGTTGCAGGACCACTT
CTGCGCTCGGCCCTTCCGGCTGGCTGGTTTATTGCTGATAAATCTGGAGCCGGTGAGCGTGGGTCTCGCG
GTATCATTGCAGCACTGGGGCCAGATGGTAAGCCCTCCCGTATCGTAGTTATCTACACGACGGGGAGTCA
GGCAACTATGGATGAACGAAATAGACAGATCGCTGAGATAGGTGCCTCACTGATTAAGCATTGGTAACTG
TCAGACCAAGTTTACTCATATATACTTTAGATTGATTTAAAACTTCATTTTTAATTTAAAAGGATCTAGG
TGAAGATCCTTTTTGATAATCTCATGACCAAAATCCCTTAACGTGAGTTTTCGTTCCACTGAGCGTCAGA
CCCCGTAGAAAAGATCAAAGGATCTTCTTGAGATCCTTTTTTTCTGCGCGTAATCTGCTGCTTGCAAACA
AAAAAACCACCGCTACCAGCGGTGGTTTGTTTGCCGGATCAAGAGCTACCAACTCTTTTTCCGAAGGTAA
CTGGCTTCAGCAGAGCGCAGATACCAAATACTGTCCTTCTAGTGTAGCCGTAGTTAGGCCACCACTTCAA
GAACTCTGTAGCACCGCCTACATACCTCGCTCTGCTAATCCTGTTACCAGTGGCTGCTGCCAGTGGCGAT
AAGTCGTGTCTTACCGGGTTGGACTCAAGACGATAGTTACCGGATAAGGCGCAGCGGTCGGGCTGAACGG
GGGGTTCGTGCACACAGCCCAGCTTGGAGCGAACGACCTACACCGAACTGAGATACCTACAGCGTGAGCT
ATGAGAAAGCGCCACGCTTCCCGAAGGGAGAAAGGCGGACAGGTATCCGGTAAGCGGCAGGGTCGGAACA
GGAGAGCGCACGAGGGAGCTTCCAGGGGGAAACGCCTGGTATCTTTATAGTCCTGTCGGGTTTCGCCACC
TCTGACTTGAGCGTCGATTTTTGTGATGCTCGTCAGGGGGGCGGAGCCTATGGAAAAACGCCAGCAACGC
GGCCTTTTTACGGTTCCTGGCCTTTTGCTGGCCTTTTGCTCACATGTTCTTTCCTGCGTTATCCCCTGAT
TCTGTGGATAACCGTATTACCGCCTTTGAGTGAGCTGATACCGCTCGCCGCAGCCGAACGACCGAGCGCA
GCGAGTCAGTGAGCGAGGAAGCGGAAGAGCGCCTGATGCGGTATTTTCTCCTTACGCATCTGTGCGGTAT
TTCACACCGCAATGGTGCACTCTCAGTACAATCTGCTCTGATGCCGCATAGTTAAGCCAGTATACACTCC
GCTATCGCTACGTGACTGGGTCATGGCTGCGCCCCGACACCCGCCAACACCCGCTGACGCGCCCTGACGG
GCTTGTCTGCTCCCGGCATCCGCTTACAGACAAGCTGTGACCGTATCCGGGAGCTGCATGTGTCAGAGGT
TTTCACCGTCATCACCGAAACGCGCGAGGCAGCTGCGGTAAAGCTCATCAGCGTGGTCGTGAAGCGATTC
ACAGATGTCTGCCTGTTCATCCGCGTCCAGCTCGTTGAGTTTCTCCAGAAGCGTTAATGTCTGGCTTCTG
ATAAAGCGGGCCATGTTAAGGGCGGTTTTTTCCTGTTTGGTCACTGATGCCTCCGTGTAAGGGGGATTTC
TGTTCATGGGGGTAATGATACCGATGAAACGAGAGAGGATGCTCACGATACGGGTTACTGATGATGAACA
TGCCCGGTTACTGGAACGTTGTGAGGGTAAACAACTGGCGGTATGGATGCGGCGGGACCAGAGAAAAATC
ACTCAGGGTCAATGCCAGCGCTTCGTTAATACAGATGTAGGTGTTCCACAGGGTAGCCAGCAGCATCCTG
CGATGCAGATCCGGAACATAATGGTGCAGGGCGCTGACTTCCGCGTTTCCAGACTTTACGAAACACGGAA
ACCGAAAACCATTCATGTTGTTGCTCAGGTCGCAGACGTTTTGCAGCAGCAGTCGCTTCACGTTCGCTCG
CGTATCGGTGATTCATTCTGCTAACCAGTAAGGCAACCCCGCCAGCCTAGCCGGGTCCTCAACGACAGGA
GCACGATCATGCGCACCCGTGGGGCCGCCATGCCGGCGATAATGGCCTGCTTCTCGCCGAAACGTTTGGT
GGCGGGACCAGTGACGAAGGCTTGAGCGAGGGCGTGCAAGATTCCGAATACCGCAAGCGACAGGCCGATC
ATCGTCGCGCTCCAGCGAAAGCGGTCCTCGCCGAAAATGACCCAGAGCGCTGCCGGCACCTGTCCTACGA
GTTGCATGATAAAGAAAACAGTCATAAGTGCGGCGACGATAGTCATGCCCCGCGCCCACCGGAAGGAGCT
GACTGGGTTGAAGGCTCTCAAGGGCATCGGTCGAGATCCCGGTGCCTAATGAGTGAGCTAACTTACATTA
ATTGCGTTGCGCTCACTGCCCGCTTTCCAGTCGGGAAACCTGTCGTGCCAGCTGCATTAATGAATCGGCC
AACGCGCGGGGAGAGGCGGTTTGCGTATTGGGCGCCAGGGTGGTTTTTCTTTTCACCAGTGATACGGGCA
ACAGCTGATTGCCCTTCACCGCCTGGCCCTGAGAGAGTTGCAGCAAGCGGTCCACGCTGGTTTGCCCCAG
CAGGCGAAAATCCTGTTTGATGGTGGTTAACGGCGGGATATAACATGAGCTGTCCTCGGTATCGTCGTAT
CCCACTACCGAGATATCCGCACCAACGCGCAGCCCGGACTCGGTAATGGCGCGCATTGCGCCCAGCGCCA
TCTGATCGTTGGCAACCAGCATCGCAGTGGGAACGATGCCCTCATTCAGCATTTGCATGGTTTGTTGAAA
ACCGGACATGGCACTCCAGTCGCCTTCCCGTTCCGCTATCGGCTGAATTTGATTGCGAGTGAGATATTTA
TGCCAGCCAGCCAGACGCAGACGCGCCGAGACAGAACTTAATGGGCCCGCTAACAGCGCGATTTGCTGGT
GACCCAATGCGACCAGATGCTCCACGCCCAGTCGCGTACCGTCCTCATGGGAGAAAATAATACTGTTGAT
GGGTGTCTGGTCAGAGACATCAAGAAATAACGCCGGAACATTAGTGCAGGCAGCTTCCACAGCAATGGCA
TCCTGGTCATCCAGCGGATAGTTAATGATCAGCCCACTGACGCGTTGCGCGAGAAGATTGTGCACCGCCG
CTTTACAGGCTTCGACGCCGCTTCGTTCTACCATCGACACCACCACGCTGGCACCCAGTTGATCGGCGCG
AGATTTAATCGCCGCGACAATTTGCGACGGCGCGTGCAGGGCCAGACTGGAGGTGGCAACGCCAATCAGC
AACGACTGTTTGCCCGCCAGTTGTTGTGCCACGCGGTTGGGAATGTAATTCAGCTCCGCCATCGCCGCTT
CCACTTTTTCCCGCGTTTTCGCAGAAACGTGGCTGGCCTGGTTCACCACGCGGGAAACGGTCTGATAAGA
GACACCGGCATACTCTGCGACATCGTATAACGTTACTGGTTTCACATTCACCACCCTGAATTGACTCTCT
TCCGGGCGCTATCATGCCATACCGCGAAAGGTTTTGCGCCATTCGATGGTGTCCGGGATCTCGACGCTCT
CCCTTATGCGACTCCTGCATTAGGAAGCAGCCCAGTAGTAGGTTGAGGCCGTTGAGCACCGCCGCCGCAA
GGAATGGTGCATGCAAGGAGATGGCGCCCAACAGTCCCCCGGCCACGGGGCCTGCCACCATACCCACGCC
GAAACAAGCGCTCATGAGCCCGAAGTGGCGAGCCCGATCTTCCCCATCGGTGATGTCGGCGATATAGGCG
CCAGCAACCGCACCTGTGGCGCCGGTGATGCCGGCCACGATGCGTCCGGCGTAGAGGATCGAGATCTCGA
TCCCGCGAAATTAATACGACTCACTATAGGGGAATTGTGAGCGGATAACAATTCCCCTCTAGAAATAATT
TTGTTTAACTTTAAGAAGGAGATATACATATGGCTAGCATGACTGGTGGACAGCAAATGGGTCGCATGGC
CGGAGGGAGCGATAAAATTATTCACCTGACTGACGACAGTTTTGACACGGATGTACTCAAAGCGGACGGG
GCGATCCTCGTCGATTTCTGGGCAGAGTGGTGCGGTCCGTGCAAAATGATCGCCCCGATTCTGGATGAAA
TCGCTGACGAATATCAGGGCAAACTGACCGTTGCAAAACTGAACATCGATCAAAACCCTGGCACTGCGCC
GAAATATGGCATCCGTGGTATCCCGACTCTGCTGCTGTTCAAAAACGGTGAAGTGGCGGCAACCAAAGTG
GGTGCACTGTCTAAAGGTCAGTTGAAAGAGTTCCTCGACGCTAACCTGGCCGGTTCTGGTTCTGGCCATA
TGCACCATCATCATCATCATTCTTCTGGTGAGAATCTTTATTTTCAGGGCGCCATGGGTAATTCTGTTGT
CACATGGAATTCCATGATTAGGGGCTACGCTAGAAGCGGCCAGCCCGAGGAAGCTCTGAGCCTCTTCTCC
CAGATGAGAAGGAGCGGCATCAAGCCCGATAGCTATACCTTCCCCTTCGTGCTGAAGGCTTGCGCTTCTC
TGAGCAGCCTCGAGGAAGGAAAACAAATCCACGCCCACGTCATTAAATCCGGCTTCGAGTCCGATGTCTA
CGTGCAGAGCTCCCTCATTGATATGTACGCCAAGTGCGGATCTCTGGAGGACGCCAGAAAAGTGTTTGAC
GAGATGCCCGAGAGGAATGTCGTGAGCTGGAACGCTATGATCAGCGGCTATGCCCAGAATGGACAATCCG
AAGAAGCTCTGGAGCTGTTTAGAGAGATGCAGAAAGAGGGCATCAAGCCTTCCGAGTTTACCTTTTGCTC
CGTGCTGAAGGCTTGCGCCTCTCTGGGATCTCTGGAGATGGGCAAGCAAATTCACGGCTATGTGATCAAG
TCCGGCTTTGAGTCCATCGTGTTCGTGGGAAACGCCCTCATTGACATGTATGCCAAGTGCGGCTCTCTGG
AGGATGCTAGAAAGGTCTTTGATGAGATGCCCGAAAGGACCGTTGTGAGCTGGACCGCCATGATCTCCGG
ATACGCCCAGAACGGACAGAGCGAGGAGGCCCTCGAGCTCTTCAGAGAGATGCAGAGGGAGGGCGTGAAA
CCCGACGAAGTGACACTGCCTTCCGTGCTCTCCGCTTGCGCCAATCTGGGCGCTCTGGAGCAAGGCAAAC
AGATCCATGCCTACGTCATCAAGAACGGCTTTGAATCCGATGTGTTTGTGGGCTCCGCTCTGATCGACAT
GTACGCTAAATGCGGCTCCATCGAGGAGGCTAGGAAAGTGTTCGATGAAATGCCCGAGAAAGACGTCGTC
AGCTGGAATGCGATGATTCGGGGTTATGGAATGAACCATGAGGGAAACATGGCTGTGCAATGTTTCGAGG
ATATGCAGAAGCAGGGAATAAAACCTTCCGCTGTCACATTCACATGCTTGCTGACAGCCTGCTCTAGGGC
CAATCTAGTCGTGAAGGGCCAACAGTACTTCAAAATGATGCGCGGCAAATATGGAATCACCCCTCGGGTC
GACCACTATGGCTGTATGGTTGACCTCTTGGCCAGAAGCGGACATCTGCATGAAGCCGAAAAGCTCCTGG
AAACTGCCCCGTGCCCTCCAAATAAAGAAACGTGGGGCGCCCTGCTGTCTGCGTGTAAAACTTATGGTGA
GGTAGAACTGGGGCTCAGATGTTTCCAACAGCTCGTACAGATGAACCCAGAGTCCGCCGCTTCCTACGTG
CTGATGGCTAATATCTACGCTAACGCCGGGCGGTGGGACGATGCCAACAAAATCGAAGAACTCAGGAAAC
ATGCTGGCGCCAAGAAGAAACCAGCGAAGGCTCTGATCGAAGTTAACAAAAAAGTGCATGAGTTTGTGGT
GGGGGACAACCAGTCTGAAGAGATCAGCGCAATGCTGGAAACTCTTTCCTCAAGGATGAAGGAAGAGGGG
TACGTTCCCAACCTGGATCTGGTGCTGAGGCCCATCAGTGACGAGGAGAAGGAAACCGCACTCTGTGGCC
ACGCAGAGAAGCTCGCAATCGCATTTGGTCTGTTGCACACCCCCCAGGGGCAGACCCTTCGAGTGACCAA
GAATTTGCGGATGTGCAATGACTGCCACAATGCATCAAAGATTATTAGCAGAATAGAGAGGCGCGAGATT
ATTCTTCGCGAGAGTAATTGGGTGCACCACTTTAAGGATGGCCTTTGCTCATGCGGCGATATGTGGTAAC
TCGAGAAATAGAAGGAACATGTATTACACGTGCAAAATTTGAGAGCTAGCACCACCACCACCACCACTGA
GATCCGGCTGCTAACAAAGCCCGAAAGGAAGCTGAGTTGGCTGCTGCCACCGCTGAGCAATAACTAGCAT
AACCCCTTGGGGCCTCTAAACGGGTCTTGAGGGGTTTTTTGCTGAAAGGAGGAACTATATCCGGAT
